>Addgene plasmid #176963 | CLDN8_pcDNA6.2/EmGFP-Bsd | addgene full sequence | sequence record 349721 | Addgene NGS Result
GTGATGCGGTTTTGGCAGTACATCAATGGGCGTGGATAGCGGTTTGACTCACGGGGATTTCCAAGTCTCC
ACCCCATTGACGTCAATGGGAGTTTGTTTTGGCACCAAAATCAACGGGACTTTCCAAAATGTCGTAACAA
CTCCGCCCCATTGACGCAAATGGGCGGTAGGCGTGTACGGTGGGAGGTCTATATAAGCAGAGCTCTCTGG
CTAACTAGAGAACCCACTGCTTACTGGCTTATCGAAATTAATACGACTCACTATAGGGAGACCCAAGCTG
GCTAGTTAAGCTATCAACAAGTTTGTACAAAAAAGCAGGCACC
[675 nt withheld, positions 324-998]
TAGAACCCAGCTTTCTTGTACAAAGTGGTTGATCTAGAGGGCCCGCGGTTCGAAGGTAAGCCTATCCCTA
ACCCTCTCCTCGGTCTCGATTCTACGCGTACCGGTTAGTAATGAGTTTAAACGGGGGAGGCTAACTGAAA
CACGGAAGGAGACAATACCGGAAGGAACCCGCGCTATGACGGCAATAAAAAGACAGAATAAAACGCACGG
GTGTTGGGTCGTTTGTTCATAAACGCGGGGTTCGGTCCCAGGGCTGGCACTCTGTCGATACCCCACCGAG
ACCCCATTGGGGCCAATACGCCCGCGTTTCTTCCTTTTCCCCACCCCACCCCCCAAGTTCGGGTGAAGGC
CCAGGGCTCGCAGCCAACGTCGGGGCGGCAGGCCCTGCCATAGCAGATCTGCGCAGCTGGGGCTCTAGGG
GGTATCCCC
[124 nt withheld, positions 1428-1551]
C
[91 nt withheld, positions 1553-1643]
A
[49 nt withheld, positions 1645-1693]
CCTTTGACGTTGGAGTCCACGTTCTTT
[37 nt withheld, positions 1721-1757]
ACCCTATCTCGGTCTATTCTTTTGATTTATAAGGGATTTTGCCGATTTCGGCCTATTGGTTAAAAAATGA
GCTGATTTAACAAAAATTTAACGCGAATTATCCTCGAGCTACCGGGTAGGGGAGGCGCTTTTCCCAAGGC
AGTCTGGAGCATGCGCTTTAGCAGCCCCGCTGGGCACTTGGCGCTACACAAGTGGCCTCTGGCCTCGCAC
ACATTCCACATCCACCGGTAGGCGCCAACCGGCTCCGTTCTTTGGTGGCCCCTTCGCGCCACCTTCTACT
CCTCCCCTAGTCAGGAAGTTCCCCCCCGCCCCGCAGCTCGCGTCGTGCAGGACGTGACAAATGGAAGTAG
CACGTCTCACTAGTCTCGTGCAGATGGACAGCACCGCTGAGCAATGGAAGCGGGTAGGCCTTTGGGGCAG
CGGCCAATAGCAGCTTTGCTCCTTCGCTTTCTGGGCTCAGAGGCTGGGAAGGGGTGGGTCCGGGGGCGGG
CTCAGGGGCGGGGCGGGCGCCCGAAGGTCCTCCGGAGGCCCGGCATTCTGCACGCTTCAAAAGCGCACGT
CTGCCGCGCTGTTCTCCTCTTCCTCATCTCCGGGCCTTTCGACTCTAGACACGTGTTGACAATTAATCAT
CGGCATAGTATATCGGCATAGTATAATACGACAAGGTGAGGAACTAAACCATGGTGAGCAAGGGCGAGGA
GCTGTTCACCGGGGTGGTGCCCATCCTGGTCGAGCTGGACGGCGACGTAAACGGCCACAAGTTCAGCGTG
TCCGGCGAGGGCGAGGGCGATGCCACCTACGGCAAGCTGACCCTGAAGTTCATCTGCACCACCGGCAAGC
TGCCCGTGCCCTGGCCCACCCTCGTGACCACCTTCACCTACGGCGTGCAGTGCTTCGCCCGCTACCCCGA
CCACATGAAGCAGCACGACTTCTTCAAGTCCGCCATGCCCGAAGGCTACGTCCAGGAGCGCACCATCTTC
TTCAAGGACGACGGCAACTACAAGACCCGCGCCGAGGTGAAGTTCGAGGGCGACACCCTGGTGAACCGCA
TCGAGCTGAAGGGCATCGACTTCAAGGAGGACGGCAACATCCTGGGGCACAAGCTGGAGTACAACTACAA
CAGCCACAAGGTCTATATCACCGCCGACAAGCAGAAGAACGGCATCAAGGTGAACTTCAAGACCCGCCAC
AACATCGAGGACGGCAGCGTGCAGCTCGCCGACCACTACCAGCAGAACACCCCCATCGGCGACGGCCCCG
TGCTGCTGCCCGACAACCACTACCTGAGCACCCAGTCCGCCCTGAGCAAAGACCCCAACGAGAAGCGCGA
TCACATGGTCCTGCTGGAGTTCGTGACCGCCGCCGGGATCACTCTCGGCATGGACGAGCTGTACAAGGCC
AAGCCTTTGTCTCAAGAAGAATCCACCCTCATTGAAAGAGCAACGGCTACAATCAACAGCATCCCCATCT
CTGAAGACTACAGCGTCGCCAGCGCAGCTCTCTCTAGCGACGGCCGCATCTTCACTGGTGTCAATGTATA
TCATTTTACTGGGGGACCTTGTGCAGAACTCGTGGTGCTGGGCACTGCTGCTGCTGCGGCAGCTGGCAAC
CTGACTTGTATCGTCGCGATCGGAAATGAGAACAGGGGCATCTTGAGCCCCTGCGGACGGTGCCGACAGG
TGCTTCTCGATCTGCATCCTGGGATCAAAGCCATAGTGAAGGACAGTGATGGACAGCCGACGGCAGTTGG
GATTCGTGAATTGCTGCCCTCTGGTTATGTGTGGGAGGGCTAAGCACTTCGTGGCCGAGGAGCAGGACTG
ACACGTGCTACGAGATTTCGATTCCACCGCCGCCTTCTATGAAAGGTTGGGCTTCGGAATCGTTTTCCGG
GACGCCGGCTGGATGATCCTCCAGCGCGGGGATCTCATGCTGGAGTTCTTCGCCCACCCCAACTTGTTTA
TTGCAGCTTATAATGGTTACAAATAAAGCAATAGCATCACAAATTTCACAAATAAAGCATTTTTTTCACT
GCATTCTAGTTGTGGTTTGTCCAAACTCATCAATGTATCTTATCATGTCTGTATACCGTCGACCTCTAGC
TAGAGCTTGGCGTAATCATGGTCATAGCTGTTTCCTGTGTGAAATTGTTATCCGCTCACAATTCCACACA
ACATACGAGCCGGAAGCATAAAGTGTAAAGCCTGGGGTGCCTAATGAGTGAGCTAACTCACATTAATTGC
GTTGCGCTCACTGCCCGCTTTCCAGTCGGGAAACCTGTCGTGCCAGCTGCATTAATGAATCGGCCAACGC
GCGGGGAGAGGCGGTTTGCGTATTGGGCGCTCTTCCGCTTCCTCGCTCACTGACTCGCTGCGCTCGGTCG
TTCGGCTGCGGCGAGCGGTATCAGCTCACTCAAAGGCGGTAATACGGTTATCCACAGAATCAGGGGATAA
CGCAGGAAAGAACATGTGAGCAAAAGGCCAGCAAAAGGCCAGGAACCGTAAAAAGGCCGCGTTGCTGGCG
TTTTTCCATAGGCTCCGCCCCCCTGACGAGCATCACAAAAATCGACGCTCAAGTCAGAGGTGGCGAAACC
CGACAGGACTATAAAGATACCAGGCGTTTCCCCCTGGAAGCTCCCTCGTGCGCTCTCCTGTTCCGACCCT
GCCGCTTACCGGATACCTGTCCGCCTTTCTCCCTTCGGGAAGCGTGGCGCTTTCTCATAGCTCACGCTGT
AGGTATCTCAGTTCGGTGTAGGTCGTTCGCTCCAAGCTGGGCTGTGTGCACGAACCCCCCGTTCAGCCCG
ACCGCTGCGCCTTATCCGGTAACTATCGTCTTGAGTCCAACCCGGTAAGACACGACTTATCGCCACTGGC
AGCAGCCACTGGTAACAGGATTAGCAGAGCGAGGTATGTAGGCGGTGCTACAGAGTTCTTGAAGTGGTGG
CCTAACTACGGCTACACTAGAAGAACAGTATTTGGTATCTGCGCTCTGCTGAAGCCAGTTACCTTCGGAA
AAAGAGTTGGTAGCTCTTGATCCGGCAAACAAACCACCGCTGGTAGCGGTGGTTTTTTTGTTTGCAAGCA
GCAGATTACGCGCAGAAAAAAAGGATCTCAAGAAGATCCTTTGATCTTTTCTACGGGGTCTGACGCTCAG
TGGAACGAAAACTCACGTTAAGGGATTTTGGTCATGAGATTATCAAAAAGGATCTTCACCTAGATCCTTT
TAAATTAAAAATGAAGTTTTAAATCAATCTAAAGTATATATGAGTAAACTTGGTCTGACAGTTACCAATG
CTTAATCAGTGAGGCACCTATCTCAGCGATCTGTCTATTTCGTTCATCCATAGTTGCCTGACTCCCCGTC
GTGTAGATAACTACGATACGGGAGGGCTTACCATCTGGCCCCAGTGCTGCAATGATACCGCGAGACCCAC
GCTCACCGGCTCCAGATTTATCAGCAATAAACCAGCCAGCCGGAAGGGCCGAGCGCAGAAGTGGTCCTGC
AACTTTATCCGCCTCCATCCAGTCTATTAATTGTTGCCGGGAAGCTAGAGTAAGTAGTTCGCCAGTTAAT
AGTTTGCGCAACGTTGTTGCCATTGCTACAGGCATCGTGGTGTCACGCTCGTCGTTTGGTATGGCTTCAT
TCAGCTTCGGTTCCCAACGATCAAGGCGAGTTACATGATCCCCCATGTTGTGCAAAAAAGCGGTTAGCTC
CTTCGGTCCTCCGATCGTTGTCAGAAGTAAGTTGGCCGCAGTGTTATCACTCATGGTTATGGCAGCACTG
CATAATTCTCTTACTGTCATGCCATCCGTAAGATGCTTTTCTGTGACTGGTGAGTACTCAACCAAGTCAT
TCTGAGAATAGTGTATGCGGCGACCGAGTTGCTCTTGCCCGGCGTCAATACGGGATAATACCGCGCCACA
TAGCAGAACTTTAAAAGTGCTCATCATTGGAAAACGTTCTTCGGGGCGAAAACTCTCAAGGATCTTACCG
CTGTTGAGATCCAGTTCGATGTAACCCACTCGTGCACCCAACTGATCTTCAGCATCTTTTACTTTCACCA
GCGTTTCTGGGTGAGCAAAAACAGGAAGGCAAAATGCCGCAAAAAAGGGAATAAGGGCGACACGGAAATG
TTGAATACTCATACTCTTCCTTTTTCAATATTATTGAAGCATTTATCAGGGTTATTGTCTCATGAGCGGA
TACATATTTGAATGTATTTAGAAAAATAAACAAATAGGGGTTCCGCGCACATTTCCCCGAAAAGTGCCAC
CTGACGTCGACGGATCGGGAGATCTCCCGATCCCCTATGGTGCACTCTCAGTACAATCTGCTCTGATGCC
GCATAGTTAAGCCAGTATCTGCTCCCTGCTTGTGTGTTGGAGGTCGCTGAGTAGTGCGCGAGCAAAATTT
AAGCTACAACAAGGCAAGGCTTGACCGACAATTGCATGAAGAATCTGCTTAGGGTTAGGCGTTTTGCGCT
GCTTCGCGATGTACGGGCCAGATATACGCGTTGACATTGATTATTGACTAGTTATTAATAGTAATCAATT
ACGGGGTCATTAGTTCATAGCCCATATATGGAGTTCCGCGTTACATAACTTACGGTAAATGGCCCGCCTG
GCTGACCGCCCAACGACCCCCGCCCATTGACGTCAATAATGACGTATGTTCCCATAGTAACGCCAATAGG
GACTTTCCATTGACGTCAATGGGTGGAGTATTTACGGTAAACTGCCCACTTGGCAGTACATCAAGTGTAT
CATATGCCAAGTACGCCCCCTATTGACGTCAATGACGGTAAATGGCCCGCCTGGCATTATGCCCAGTACA
TGACCTTATGGGACTTTCCTACTTGGCAGTACATCTACGTATTAGTCATCGCTATTACCATG
Features (pLannotate 1.2.2; 26 found; start..end, strand, type, name):
      1..204     +  promoter       CMV promoter: human cytomegalovirus (CMV) immediate early promoter
    200..233     +  LTR            5' LTR (truncated) (fragment): truncated 5' long terminal repeat (LTR) from HIV-1
    249..267     +  promoter       T7 promoter: promoter for bacteriophage T7 RNA polymerase
    298..318     +  protein_bind   attB1: mutant version of attB; core recombination site for the Gateway® BP reaction BP Clonase™
    324..998     +  CDS            CLDN8 (sequence withheld): CLD8_HUMAN - Experimental evidence at protein level: Swiss-Prot protein existence level 1. Tight-junction protein required for paracellular chloride transport in the kidney. Mediates recruitment of CLDN4 to tight junction in the kidney. Claudins play a major role in tight junction- specific obliteration of the intercellular space, through calcium- independent cell-adhesion activity. From Homo sapiens (Human).
   1003..1027    -  protein_bind   attB2: mutant version of attB; recombination site for the Gateway® BP reaction BP Clonase™
   1053..1094    +  CDS            V5 tag: epitope tag from simian virus 5
   1178..1226    +  polyA_signal   HSV TK poly(A) signal: herpes simplex virus thymidine kinase polyadenylation signal (Cole and Stacy, 1985)
   1317..1333    -  polyA_signal   bGH poly(A) signal (fragment): bovine growth hormone polyadenylation signal
   1428..1856    +  rep_origin     f1 ori (sequence partly withheld): f1 bacteriophage origin of replication; arrow indicates direction of (+) strand synthesis
   1871..2358    +  promoter       PGK promoter: mouse phosphoglycerate kinase 1 promoter
   2372..2419    +  promoter       EM7 promoter: synthetic bacterial promoter&nbsp
   2438..3154    +  CDS            Emerald: Emerald is a basic (constitutively fluorescent) green fluorescent protein published in 1998, derived from Aequorea victoria. It is reported to be a very rapidly-maturing weak dimer.
   3154..3550    +  CDS            BSD (fragment): blasticidin S deaminase; Aspergillus terreus BSD; confers resistance to blasticidin
   3551..3578    +  CDS            BleoR (fragment): antibiotic-binding protein; Sh ble from Streptoalloteichus hindustanus; confers resistance to bleomycin, phleomycin, and Zeocin™
   3588..3713    +  CDS            ble (fragment): BLE_KLEPN - Experimental evidence at protein level: Swiss-Prot protein existence level 1. Binding protein with a strong affinity to the bleomycin family of antibiotics. Binds to CL990; an antimitotic-antibiotic compound. From Klebsiella pneumoniae.
   3708..3829    +  polyA_signal   SV40 poly(A) signal: SV40 polyadenylation signal
   3902..3918    -  protein_bind   lac operator: The lac repressor binds to the lac operator to inhibit transcription in E. coli. This inhibition can be relieved by adding lactose or isopropyl-β-D-thiogalactopyranoside (IPTG). lac repressor encoded by lacI
   3926..3956    -  promoter       lac promoter: promoter for the E. coli lac operon
   3971..3992    -  protein_bind   CAP binding site: CAP binding activates transcription in the presence of cAMP. E. coli catabolite activator protein
   4005..4097    -  CDS            lacI (fragment): lac repressor; lacI; The lac repressor binds to the lac operator to inhibit transcription in E. coli. This inhibition can be relieved by adding lactose or isopropyl-β-D-thiogalactopyranoside (IPTG).
   4280..4868    -  rep_origin     ori: high-copy-number ColE1/pMB1/pBR322/pUC origin of replication
   5039..5899    -  CDS            AmpR: β-lactamase; bla; confers resistance to ampicillin, carbenicillin, and related antibiotics
   5900..6004    -  promoter       AmpR promoter: bla
   6063..6115    -  misc_feature   bom (fragment): basis of mobility region from pBR322
   6270..6649    +  enhancer       CMV enhancer: human cytomegalovirus immediate early enhancer
