[The description below was written by a language model from this plasmid's Addgene catalogue record and pLannotate feature annotations shown in this document.]
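Description:
CLDN8_pcDNA6.2/EmGFP-Bsd is a mammalian expression plasmid made by Gateway recombination of the human claudin-8 (CLDN8) coding sequence into the Invitrogen pcDNA6.2/EmGFP-Bsd/V5-DEST destination backbone. It is propagated in E. coli through a high-copy ColE1/pUC-type origin with ampicillin resistance (AmpR), and it also carries an f1 phage origin. The sequenced record is about 6.6 kb.

The plasmid holds two independent mammalian expression units. In the first, the CMV immediate-early enhancer and promoter drive the 675-bp CLDN8 open reading frame, which sits between attB1 and attB2 sites left by the Gateway reaction. A T7 promoter lies just upstream, and a V5 epitope tag and the HSV thymidine kinase polyadenylation signal lie downstream. The record does not state whether the insert keeps its stop codon, so it is unclear whether the V5 tag is actually fused to the expressed protein. In the second unit, the mouse PGK promoter drives Emerald GFP fused to blasticidin S deaminase, ending in an SV40 poly(A) signal. This fusion allows transfected cells to be identified by green fluorescence and selected with blasticidin. An EM7 bacterial promoter upstream of the fusion allows it to be expressed in E. coli as well. Several short annotated fragments (HIV-1 LTR, bGH poly(A), BleoR/ble, lacI) look like backbone remnants or chance matches rather than functional parts.

CLDN8 encodes a tight-junction protein and lies on human chromosome 21. According to the associated publication, the construct belongs to a set used in an overexpression screen of chromosome 21 genes for modulators of Sonic hedgehog signalling relevant to Down syndrome.
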