Addgene plasmid #176963: CLDN8_pcDNA6.2/EmGFP-Bsd
Purpose: Mammalian expression vector encoding CLDN8 and EmGFP-Bsd
Depositing lab: Roger Reeves. Depositing organization: Johns Hopkins University and School of Medicine. Publication: Overexpression screen of chromosome 21 genes reveals modulators of Sonic hedgehog signaling relevant to Down syndrome. Moyer AJ, Fernandez FX, Li Y, Klinedinst DK, Florea LD, Kazuki Y, Oshimura M, Reeves RH. Dis Model Mech. 2023 Apr 1;16(4):dmm049712. doi: 10.1242/dmm.049712. Epub 2023 Apr 13. PubMed 36995257.
Backbone
  Vector backbone: pcDNA6.2/EmGFP-Bsd/V5-DEST
  Backbone manufacturer: Invitrogen (V36620)
  Backbone size w/o insert (bp): 5983
  Vector type: Mammalian Expression
  Selectable markers: EmGFP fused to Blasticidin (bsd)-resistance marker
Growth in bacteria
  Bacterial resistance: Ampicillin, 100 μg/mL
  Growth temperature: 37°C
  Growth strain: DH5alpha
  Copy number: High Copy
Gene/Insert
  Gene/Insert name: CLDN8 (alt name: HEL-S-79)
  Species: H. sapiens (human)
  Insert size (bp): 678
  Entrez Gene: CLDN8 (a.k.a. HEL-S-79)
  Promoter: CMV
  Cloning method: Gateway Cloning
  Sequencing primers: 5′ T7; 3′ V5 reverse
Resource information
  A portion of this plasmid was derived from a plasmid made by: Derived from Addgene #53811
Terms and licenses: Academic/Nonprofit Terms; Industry Terms: Not Available to Industry
Depositor comments: CLDN8 (NM_199328) expressed under the control of CMV promoter and EmGFP-Bsd under the control of PGK
How to cite: CLDN8_pcDNA6.2/EmGFP-Bsd was a gift from Roger Reeves (Addgene plasmid # 176963 ; http://n2t.net/addgene:176963 ; RRID:Addgene_176963)
